Addgene plasmid #81261: pDONR223_RHOA_p.Y42S
Purpose: Gateway Donor vector containing RHOA , part of the Target Accelerator Plasmid Collection.
Depositing lab: Jesse Boehm & William Hahn & David Root. Depositing organization: Broad Institute. Publication: Systematic Functional Interrogation of Rare Cancer Variants Identifies Oncogenic Alleles. Kim E, Ilic N, Shrestha Y, Zou L, Kamburov A, Zhu C, Yang X, Lubonja R, Tran N, Nguyen C, Lawrence MS, Piccioni F, Bagul M, Doench JG, Chouinard CR, Wu X, Hogstrom L, Natoli T, Tamayo P, Horn H, Corsello SM, Lage K, Root DE, Subramanian A, Golub TR, Getz G, Boehm JS, Hahn WC. Cancer Discov. 2016 Jul;6(7):714-26. doi: 10.1158/2159-8290.CD-16-0160. Epub 2016 May 4. PubMed 27147599.
Backbone
  Vector backbone: pDONR223
  Backbone manufacturer: Invitrogen
  Backbone size w/o insert (bp): 2790
  Vector type: Gateway Entry vector
Growth in bacteria
  Bacterial resistance: Spectinomycin, 50 μg/mL
  Growth temperature: 37°C
  Growth strain: DH5alpha
  Copy number: High Copy
Gene/Insert
  Gene/Insert name: RHOA
  Species: H. sapiens (human)
  Mutation: Y42S
  GenBank ID: NM_001664.3
  Entrez Gene: RHOA (a.k.a. ARH12, ARHA, EDFAOB, RHO12, RHOH12)
  Promoter: None
  Cloning method: Gateway Cloning
  Sequencing primers: 5′ M13pUC-fwd; 3′ M13-Rev
Terms and licenses: Academic/Nonprofit Terms; Industry Terms: Not Available to Industry
Depositor comments: Closed state: stop codon immediately follows insert
How to cite: pDONR223_RHOA_p.Y42S was a gift from Jesse Boehm & William Hahn & David Root (Addgene plasmid # 81261 ; http://n2t.net/addgene:81261 ; RRID:Addgene_81261)
