[The description below was written by a language model from this plasmid's Addgene catalogue record and pLannotate feature annotations shown in this document.]
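Description:
pDONR223_RHOA_p.Y42S is a Gateway entry clone built on the Invitrogen pDONR223 backbone, carrying the human small GTPase RHOA with a tyrosine-to-serine substitution at residue 42. It is a bacterial shuttle and storage plasmid rather than an expression vector. The catalogue lists no promoter for the insert, and the only promoter near it in the feature table is a T7 promoter lying outside the recombination cassette on the opposite strand. The plasmid is maintained in E. coli at high copy from a ColE1/pUC-type origin and selected with spectinomycin through the aadA (SmR) aminoglycoside adenylyltransferase gene. Upstream of this marker are a fragment of a class 1 integron Pc promoter and a remnant of a gentamicin resistance gene. Short lacZα and lacI fragments and the rrnB T1 and T2 terminators are backbone remnants, the terminators serving to insulate the cloning region from read-through transcription.

The RhoA coding sequence of roughly 580 bp is flanked on both sides by attL recombination sites. The automated annotation labels both as an attL3 variant, which may reflect the annotation tool's best match rather than their true identity. These sites allow an LR Clonase reaction to transfer the open reading frame directionally into any compatible destination vector, which then supplies the promoter, tags and host-specific elements. The depositor notes that the clone is in the "closed" configuration, with a stop codon immediately after the insert, so it yields native C-terminus protein and is unsuitable for C-terminal fusions. The plasmid belongs to the Target Accelerator Plasmid Collection, assembled for systematic functional testing of rare cancer-associated variants for oncogenic activity.
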