Features (pLannotate 1.2.2; 12 found; start..end, strand, type, name):
     38..74      -  CDS            lacZα (fragment): LacZα fragment of β-galactosidase; lacZ fragment
     91..186     +  protein_bind   attL3: mutant version of attL; recombination site for the Gateway® LR reaction LR Clonase™
    189..770     +  CDS            RhoA: human Rho family small GTPase RhoA
    775..870     -  protein_bind   attL3: mutant version of attL; recombination site for the Gateway® LR reaction LR Clonase™
    889..907     -  promoter       T7 promoter: promoter for bacteriophage T7 RNA polymerase
   1097..1120    +  promoter       Pc promoter (fragment): intI1 (promoter lies within the coding sequence); class 1 integron promoter
   1296..1352    +  CDS            GmR (fragment): gentamycin acetyltransferase; aacC1; confers resistance to gentamycin
   1359..2150    +  CDS            SmR: aminoglycoside adenylyltransferase (Murphy, 1985); aadA; confers resistance to spectinomycin and streptomycin
   2243..2831    +  rep_origin     ori: high-copy-number ColE1/pMB1/pBR322/pUC origin of replication
   3014..3106    +  CDS            lacI (fragment): lac repressor; lacI; The lac repressor binds to the lac operator to inhibit transcription in E. coli. This inhibition can be relieved by adding lactose or isopropyl-β-D-thiogalactopyranoside (IPTG).
   3161..3188    -  terminator     rrnB T2 terminator: transcription terminator T2 from the E. coli rrnB gene
   3320..3363    +  terminator     rrnB T1 terminator: Escherichia coli rrnB; transcription terminator T1 from the E. coli rrnB gene
>Addgene plasmid #81261 | pDONR223_RHOA_p.Y42S | addgene full sequence | sequence record 168309 | Addgene NGS Result
GGCAGTTCCCTACTCTCGCGTTAACGCTAGCATGGATGTTTTCCCAGTCACGACGTTGTAAAACGACGGC
CAGTCTTAAGCTCGGGCCCCAAATAATGATTTTATTTTGACTGATAGTGACCTGTTCGTTGCAACAAATT
GATGAGCAATGCTTTTTTATAATGCCAACTTTGTACAAAAAAGTTGGCATGGCTGCCATCCGGAAGAAAC
TGGTGATTGTTGGTGATGGAGCCTGTGGAAAGACATGCTTGCTCATAGTCTTCAGCAAGGACCAGTTCCC
AGAGGTGTATGTGCCCACAGTGTTTGAGAACTCTGTGGCAGATATCGAGGTGGATGGAAAGCAGGTAGAG
TTGGCTTTGTGGGACACAGCTGGGCAGGAAGATTATGATCGCCTGAGGCCCCTCTCCTACCCAGATACCG
ATGTTATACTGATGTGTTTTTCCATCGACAGCCCTGATAGTTTAGAAAACATCCCAGAAAAGTGGACCCC
AGAAGTCAAGCATTTCTGTCCCAACGTGCCCATCATCCTGGTTGGGAATAAGAAGGATCTTCGGAATGAT
GAGCACACAAGGCGGGAGCTAGCCAAGATGAAGCAGGAGCCGGTGAAACCTGAAGAAGGCAGAGATATGG
CAAACAGGATTGGCGCTTTTGGGTACATGGAGTGTTCAGCAAAGACCAAAGATGGAGTGAGAGAGGTTTT
TGAAATGGCTACGAGAGCTGCTCTGCAAGCTAGACGTGGGAAGAAAAAATCTGGGTGCCTTGTCTTGTGA
TTGCCAACTTTCTTGTACAAAGTTGGCATTATAAGAAAGCATTGCTTATCAATTTGTTGCAACGAACAGG
TCACTATCAGTCAAAATAAAATCATTATTTGCCATCCAGCTGATATCCCCTATAGTGAGTCGTATTACAT
GGTCATAGCTGTTTCCTGGCAGCTCTGGCCCGTGTCTCAAAATCTCTGATGTTACATTGCACAAGATAAA
AATATATCATCATGCCTCCTCTAGACCAGCCAGGACAGAAATGCCTCGACTTCGCTGCTACCCAAGGTTG
CCGGGTGACGCACACCGTGGAAACGGATGAAGGCACGAACCCAGTGGACATAAGCCTGTTCGGTTCGTAA
GCTGTAATGCAAGTAGCGTATGCGCTCACGCAACTGGTCCAGAACCTTGACCGAACGCAGCGGTGGTAAC
GGCGCAGTGGCGGTTTTCATGGCTTGTTATGACTGTTTTTTTGGGGTACAGTCTATGCCTCGGGCATCCA
AGCAGCAAGCGCGTTACGCCGTGGGTCGATGTTTGATGTTATGGAGCAGCAACGATGTTACGCAGCAGGG
CAGTCGCCCTAAAACAAAGTTAAACATTATGAGGGAAGCGGTGATCGCCGAAGTATCGACTCAACTATCA
GAGGTAGTTGGCGTCATCGAGCGCCATCTCGAACCGACGTTGCTGGCCGTACATTTGTACGGCTCCGCAG
TGGATGGCGGCCTGAAGCCACACAGTGATATTGATTTGCTGGTTACGGTGACCGTAAGGCTTGATGAAAC
AACGCGGCGAGCTTTGATCAACGACCTTTTGGAAACTTCGGCTTCCCCTGGAGAGAGCGAGATTCTCCGC
GCTGTAGAAGTCACCATTGTTGTGCACGACGACATCATTCCGTGGCGTTATCCAGCTAAGCGCGAACTGC
AATTTGGAGAATGGCAGCGCAATGACATTCTTGCAGGTATCTTCGAGCCAGCCACGATCGACATTGATCT
GGCTATCTTGCTGACAAAAGCAAGAGAACATAGCGTTGCCTTGGTAGGTCCAGCGGCGGAGGAACTCTTT
GATCCGGTTCCTGAACAGGATCTATTTGAGGCGCTAAATGAAACCTTAACGCTATGGAACTCGCCGCCCG
ACTGGGCTGGCGATGAGCGAAATGTAGTGCTTACGTTGTCCCGCATTTGGTACAGCGCAGTAACCGGCAA
AATCGCGCCGAAGGATGTCGCTGCCGACTGGGCAATGGAGCGCCTGCCGGCCCAGTATCAGCCCGTCATA
CTTGAAGCTAGACAGGCTTATCTTGGACAAGAAGAAGATCGCTTGGCCTCGCGCGCAGATCAGTTGGAAG
AATTTGTCCACTACGTGAAAGGCGAGATCACCAAGGTAGTCGGCAAATAACCCTCGAGCCACCCATGACC
AAAATCCCTTAACGTGAGTTACGCGTCGTTCCACTGAGCGTCAGACCCCGTAGAAAAGATCAAAGGATCT
TCTTGAGATCCTTTTTTTCTGCGCGTAATCTGCTGCTTGCAAACAAAAAAACCACCGCTACCAGCGGTGG
TTTGTTTGCCGGATCAAGAGCTACCAACTCTTTTTCCGAAGGTAACTGGCTTCAGCAGAGCGCAGATACC
AAATACTGTTCTTCTAGTGTAGCCGTAGTTAGGCCACCACTTCAAGAACTCTGTAGCACCGCCTACATAC
CTCGCTCTGCTAATCCTGTTACCAGTGGCTGCTGCCAGTGGCGATAAGTCGTGTCTTACCGGGTTGGACT
CAAGACGATAGTTACCGGATAAGGCGCAGCGGTCGGGCTGAACGGGGGGTTCGTGCACACAGCCCAGCTT
GGAGCGAACGACCTACACCGAACTGAGATACCTACAGCGTGAGCTATGAGAAAGCGCCACGCTTCCCGAA
GGGAGAAAGGCGGACAGGTATCCGGTAAGCGGCAGGGTCGGAACAGGAGAGCGCACGAGGGAGCTTCCAG
GGGGAAACGCCTGGTATCTTTATAGTCCTGTCGGGTTTCGCCACCTCTGACTTGAGCGTCGATTTTTGTG
ATGCTCGTCAGGGGGGCGGAGCCTATGGAAAAACGCCAGCAACGCGGCCTTTTTACGGTTCCTGGCCTTT
TGCTGGCCTTTTGCTCACATGTTCTTTCCTGCGTTATCCCCTGATTCTGTGGATAACCGTATTACCGCCT
TTGAGTGAGCTGATACCGCTCGCCGCAGCCGAACGACCGAGCGCAGCGAGTCAGTGAGCGAGGAAGCGGA
AGAGCGCCCAATACGCAAACCGCCTCTCCCCGCGCGTTGGCCGATTCATTAATGCAGCTGGCACGACAGG
TTTCCCGACTGGAAAGCGGGCAGTGAGCGCAACGCAATTAATACGCGTACCGCTAGCCAGGAAGAGTTTG
TAGAAACGCAAAAAGGCCATCCGTCAGGATGGCCTTCTGCTTAGTTTGATGCCTGGCAGTTTATGGCGGG
CGTCCTGCCCGCCACCCTCCGGGCCGTTGCTTCACAACGTTCAAATCCGCTCCCGGCGGATTTGTCCTAC
TCAGGAGAGCGTTCACCGACAAACAACAGATAAAACGAAAGGCCCAGTCTTCCGACTGAGCCTTTCGTTT
TATTTGATGCCT
