>Addgene plasmid #81261 | pDONR223_RHOA_p.Y42S | depositor partial sequence | sequence record 154580 | Insert sequence
ATGGCTGCCATCCGGAAGAAACTGGTGATTGTTGGTGATGGAGCCTGTGGAAAGACATGCTTGCTCATAG
TCTTCAGCAAGGACCAGTTCCCAGAGGTGTATGTGCCCACAGTGTTTGAGAACTCTGTGGCAGATATCGA
GGTGGATGGAAAGCAGGTAGAGTTGGCTTTGTGGGACACAGCTGGGCAGGAAGATTATGATCGCCTGAGG
CCCCTCTCCTACCCAGATACCGATGTTATACTGATGTGTTTTTCCATCGACAGCCCTGATAGTTTAGAAA
ACATCCCAGAAAAGTGGACCCCAGAAGTCAAGCATTTCTGTCCCAACGTGCCCATCATCCTGGTTGGGAA
TAAGAAGGATCTTCGGAATGATGAGCACACAAGGCGGGAGCTAGCCAAGATGAAGCAGGAGCCGGTGAAA
CCTGAAGAAGGCAGAGATATGGCAAACAGGATTGGCGCTTTTGGGTACATGGAGTGTTCAGCAAAGACCA
AAGATGGAGTGAGAGAGGTTTTTGAAATGGCTACGAGAGCTGCTCTGCAAGCTAGACGTGGGAAGAAAAA
ATCTGGGTGCCTTGTCTTG
